>Addgene plasmid #233531 | pGBKT7_AvrSr62-1 | addgene full sequence | sequence record 467839 | Addgene NGS Result
CGGTGCGGGCCTCTTCGCTATTACGCCAGATCCTTTTGTTGTTTCCGGGTGTACAATATGGACTTCCTCT
TTTCTGGCAACCAAACCCATACATCGGGATTCCTATAATACCTTCGTTGGTCTCCCTAACATGTAGGTGG
CGGAGGGGAGATATACAATAGAACAGATACCAGACAAGACATAATGGGCTAAACAAGACTACACCAATTA
CACTGCCTCATTGATGGTGGTACATAACGAACTAATACTGTAGCCCTAGACTTGATAGCCATCATCATAT
CGAAGTTTCACTACCCTTTTTCCATTTGCCATCTATTGAAGTAATAATAGGCGCATGCAACTTCTTTTCT
TTTTTTTTCTTTTCTCTCTCCCCCGTTGTTGTCTCACCATATCCGCAATGACAAAAAAATGATGGAAGAC
ACTAAAGGAAAAAATTAACGACAAAGACAGCACCAACAGATGTCGTTGTTCCAGAGCTGATGAGGGGTAT
CTCGAAGCACACGAAACTTTTTCCTTCCTTCATTCACGCACACTACTCTCTAATGAGCAACGGTATACGG
CCTTCCTTCCAGTTACTTGAATTTGAAATAAAAAAAAGTTTGCTGTCTTGCTATCAAGTATAAATAGACC
TGCAATTATTAATCTTTTGTTTCCTCGTCATTGTTCTCGTTCCCTTTCTTCCTTGTTTCTTTTTCTGCAC
AATATTTCAAGCTATACCAAGCATACAATCAACTCCAAGCTTGAAGCAAGCCTCCTGAAAGATGAAGCTA
CTGTCTTCTATCGAACAAGCATGCGATATTTGCCGACTTAAAAAGCTCAAGTGCTCCAAAGAAAAACCGA
AGTGCGCCAAGTGTCTGAAGAACAACTGGGAGTGTCGCTACTCTCCCAAAACCAAAAGGTCTCCGCTGAC
TAGGGCACATCTGACAGAAGTGGAATCAAGGCTAGAAAGACTGGAACAGCTATTTCTACTGATTTTTCCT
CGAGAAGACCTTGACATGATTTTGAAAATGGATTCTTTACAGGATATAAAAGCATTGTTAACAGGATTAT
TTGTACAAGATAATGTGAATAAAGATGCCGTCACAGATAGATTGGCTTCAGTGGAGACTGATATGCCTCT
AACATTGAGACAGCATAGAATAAGTGCGACATCATCATCGGAAGAGAGTAGTAACAAAGGTCAAAGACAG
TTGACTGTATCGCCGGAATTTGTAATACGACTCACTATAGGGCGAGCCGCCATCATGGAGGAGCAGAAGC
TGATCTCAGAGGAGGACCTGCATATGGCCATGGAGGCCGAATTCATGAAGCCAATCATGAAGCGCTCCAT
CGAGAGGTTCGGCATGGAAGGCTCCTCCAGCGTGGAAGAGTCTCCATTCTACGGCCCACTCTACGAGTCC
AAGGAATACTCCTCCGCCAACGGCAAGCTCCACACCGTGTCTTGGTACTTCACCCCACCAGAGATCACCT
TCCACTTCAACGAGAAGGACCGCAAGGTGCCATACCACGAGTTCCTCAAGCTCGGCGACTCCGACGGCAT
CTCCAAGTCTGAGAAGGACGAGATCACCGCGCTCCTCAGCCGCAATCAAGGCTCTAAGGTGATCGGCATG
TCCAAGATCACCAACCAGCCAATCTCCGCCGACGAGAAGAACCGGAAGTGGCCAAACGGACCACCACGCT
TCATCAAGGCCACCGACATGCTCCACTCTAAGACCGACGGCAAGAGGATCGTGTACAAGTACTTCCACAC
TAACCCAGTGGTCGAGAAGATGTGAGGATCCGTCGACCTGCAGCGGCCGCATAACTAGCATAACCCCTTG
GGGCCTCTAAACGGGTCTTGAGGGGTTTTTTGCGCGCTTGCAGCCAAGCTAATTCCGGGCGAATTTCTTA
TGATTTATGATTTTTATTATTAAATAAGTTATAAAAAAAATAAGTGTATACAAATTTTAAAGTGACTCTT
AGGTTTTAAAACGAAAATTCTTATTCTTGAGTAACTCTTTCCTGTAGGTCAGGTTGCTTTCTCAGGTATA
GCATGAGGTCGCTCTTATTGACCACACCTCTACCGGCATGCAAGCTTGGCGTAATCATGGTCATAGCTGT
TTCCTGTGTGAAATTGTTATCCGCTCACAATTCCACACAACATACGAGCCGGAAGCATAAAGTGTAAAGC
CTGGGGTGCCTAATGAGTGAGCTAACTCACATTAATTGCGTTGCGCTCACTGCCCGCTTTCCAGTCGGGA
AACCTGTCGTGCCAGCTGCATTAATGAATCGGCCAACGCGCGGGGAGAGGCGGTTTGCGTATTGGGCGCT
CTTCCGCTTCCTCGCTCACTGACTCGCTGCGCTCGGTCGTTCGGCTGCGGCGAGCGGTATCAGCTCACTC
AAAGGCGGTAATACGGTTATCCACAGAATCAGGGGATAACGCAGGAAAGAACATGTGAGCAAAAGGCCAG
CAAAAGGCCAGGAACCGTAAAAAGGCCGCGTTGCTGGCGTTTTTCCATAGGCTCCGCCCCCCTGACGAGC
ATCACAAAAATCGACGCTCAAGTCAGAGGTGGCGAAACCCGACAGGACTATAAAGATACCAGGCGTTTCC
CCCTGGAAGCTCCCTCGTGCGCTCTCCTGTTCCGACCCTGCCGCTTACCGGATACCTGTCCGCCTTTCTC
CCTTCGGGAAGCGTGGCGCTTTCTCATAGCTCACGCTGTAGGTATCTCAGTTCGGTGTAGGTCGTTCGCT
CCAAGCTGGGCTGTGTGCACGAACCCCCCGTTCAGCCCGACCGCTGCGCCTTATCCGGTAACTATCGTCT
TGAGTCCAACCCGGTAAGACACGACTTATCGCCACTGGCAGCAGCCACTGGTAACAGGATTAGCAGAGCG
AGGTATGTAGGCGGTGCTACAGAGTTCTTGAAGTGGTGGCCTAACTACGGCTACACTAGAAGAACAGTAT
TTGGTATCTGCGCTCTGCTGAAGCCAGTTACCTTCGGAAAAAGAGTTGGTAGCTCTTGATCCGGCAAACA
AACCACCGCTGGTAGCGGTGGTTTTTTTGTTTGCAAGCAGCAGATTACGCGCAGAAAAAAAGGATCTCAA
GAAGATCCTTTGATCTTTTCTACGGGGTCTGACGCTCAGTGGAACGAAAACTCACGTTAAGGGATTTTGG
TCATGAGATTATCAAAAAGGATCTTCACCTAGATCCTTTTAAATTAAAAATGAAGTTTTAAATCAATCTA
AAGTATATATGAGTAACCTGAGGCTATGGCAGGGCCTGCCGCCCCGACGTTGGCTGCGAGCCCTGGGCCT
TCACCCGAACTTGGGGGGTGGGGTGGGGAAAAGGAAGAAACGCGGGCGTATTGGCCCCAATGGGGTCTCG
GTGGGGTATCGACAGAGTGCCAGCCCTGGGACCGAACCCCGCGTTTATGAACAAACGACCCAACACCGTG
CGTTTTATTCTGTCTTTTTATTGCCGTCATAGCGCGGGTTCCTTCCGGTATTGTCTCCTTCCGTGTTTCA
GTTAGCCTCCCCCTAGGGTGGGCGAAGAACTCCAGCATGAGATCCCCGCGCTGGAGGATCATCCAGCCGG
CGTCCCGGAAAACGATTCCGAAGCCCAACCTTTCATAGAAGGCGGCGGTGGAATCGAAATCTCGTGATGG
CAGGTTGGGCGTCGCTTGGTCGGTCATTTCGAACCCCAGAGTCCCGCTCAGAAGAACTCGTCAAGAAGGC
GATAGAAGGCGATGCGCTGCGAATCGGGAGCGGCGATACCGTAAAGCACGAGGAAGCGGTCAGCCCATTC
GCCGCCAAGCTCTTCAGCAATATCACGGGTAGCCAACGCTATGTCCTGATAGCGGTCCGCCACACCCAGC
CGGCCACAGTCGATGAATCCAGAAAAGCGGCCATTTTCCACCATGATATTCGGCAAGCAGGCATCGCCAT
GAGTCACGACGAGATCCTCGCCGTCGGGCATGCTCGCCTTGAGCCTGGCGAACAGTTCGGCTGGCGCGAG
CCCCTGATGCTCTTCGTCCAGATCATCCTGATCGACAAGACCGGCTTCCATCCGAGTACGTGCTCGCTCG
ATGCGATGTTTCGCTTGGTGGTCGAATGGGCAGGTAGCCGGATCAAGCGTATGCAGCCGCCGCATTGCAT
CAGCCATGATGGATACTTTCTCGGCAGGAGCAAGGTGAGATGACAGGAGATCCTGCCCCGGCACTTCGCC
CAATAGCAGCCAGTCCCTTCCCGCTTCAGTGACAACGTCGAGCACAGCTGCGCAAGGAACGCCCGTCGTG
GCCAGCCACGATAGCCGCGCTGCCTCGTCTTGCAGTTCATTCAGGGCACCGGACAGGTCGGTCTTGACAA
AAAGAACCGGGCGCCCCTGCGCTGACAGCCGGAACACGGCGGCATCAGAGCAGCCGATTGTCTGTTGTGC
CCAGTCATAGCCGAATAGCCTCTCCACCCAAGCGGCCGGAGAACCTGCGTGCAATCCATCTTGTTCAATC
ATACTCTTCCTTTTTCAATATTATTGAAGCATTTATCAGGGTTATTGTCTCATGAGCGGATACATATTTG
AATGTATTTAGAAAAATAAACAAATAGGGGTTCCGCGCACATTTCCCCGAAAAGTGCCACCTGAACGAAG
CATCTGTGCTTCATTTTGTAGAACAAAAATGCAACGCGAGAGCGCTAATTTTTCAAACAAAGAATCTGAG
CTGCATTTTTACAGAACAGAAATGCAACGCGAAAGCGCTATTTTACCAACGAAGAATCTGTGCTTCATTT
TTGTAAAACAAAAATGCAACGCGAGAGCGCTAATTTTTCAAACAAAGAATCTGAGCTGCATTTTTACAGA
ACAGAAATGCAACGCGAGAGCGCTATTTTACCAACAAAGAATCTATACTTCTTTTTTGTTCTACAAAAAT
GCATCCCGAGAGCGCTATTTTTCTAACAAAGCATCTTAGATTACTTTTTTTCTCCTTTGTGCGCTCTATA
ATGCAGTCTCTTGATAACTTTTTGCACTGTAGGTCCGTTAAGGTTAGAAGAAGGCTACTTTGGTGTCTAT
TTTCTCTTCCATAAAAAAAGCCTGACTCCACTTCCCGCGTTTACTGATTACTAGCGAAGCTGCGGGTGCA
TTTTTTCAAGATAAAGGCATCCCCGATTATATTCTATACCGATGTGGATTGCGCATACTTTGTGAACAGA
AAGTGATAGCGTTGATGATTCTTCATTGGTCAGAAAATTATGAACGGTTTCTTCTATTTTGTCTCTATAT
ACTACGTATAGGAAATGTTTACATTTTCGTATTGTTTTCGATTCACTCTATGAATAGTTCTTACTACAAT
TTTTTTGTCTAAAGAGTAATACTAGAGATAAACATAAAAAATGTAGAGGTCGAGTTTAGATGCAAGTTCA
AGGAGCGAAAGGTGGATGGGTAGGTTATATAGGGATATAGCACAGAGATATATAGCAAAGAGATACTTTT
GAGCAATGTTTGTGGAAGCGGTATTCGCAATATTTTAGTAGCTCGTTACAGTCCGGTGCGTTTTTGGTTT
TTTGAAAGTGCGTCTTCAGAGCGCTTTTGGTTTTCAAAAGCGCTCTGAAGTTCCTATACTTTCTAGAGAA
TAGGAACTTCGGAATAGGAACTTCAAAGCGTTTCCGAAAACGAGCGCTTCCGAAAATGCAACGCGAGCTG
CGCACATACAGCTCACTGTTCACGTCGCACCTATATCTGCGTGTTGCCTGTATATATATATACATGAGAA
GAACGGCATAGTGCGTGTTTATGCTTAAATGCGTACTTATATGCGTCTATTTATGTAGGATGAAAGGTAG
TCTAGTACCTCCTGTGATATTATCCCATTCCATGCGGGGTATCGTATGCTTCCTTCAGCACTACCCTTTA
GCTGTTCTATATGCTGCCACTCCTCAATTGGATTAGTCTCATCCTTCAATGCTATCATTTCCTTTGATAT
TGGATCATACTAAGAAACCATTATTATCATGACATTAACCTATAAAAATAGGCGTATCACGAGGCCCTTT
CGTCTCGCGCGTTTCGGTGATGACGGTGAAAACCTCTGACACATGCAGCTCCCGGAGACGGTCACAGCTT
GTCTGTAAGCGGATGCCGGGAGCAGACAAGCCCGTCAGGGCGCGTCAGCGGGTGTTGGCGGGTGTCGGGG
CTGGCTTAACTATGCGGCATCAGAGCAGATTGTACTGAGAGTGCACCATAGATCAACGACATTACTATAT
ATATAATATAGGAAGCATTTAATAGAACAGCATCGTAATATATGTGTACTTTGCAGTTATGACGCCAGAT
GGCAGTAGTGGAAGATATTCTTTATTGAAAAATAGCTTGTCACCTTACGTACAATCTTGATCCGGAGCTT
TTCTTTTTTTGCCGATTAAGAATTAATTCGGTCGAAAAAAGAAAAGGAGAGGGCCAAGAGGGAGGGCATT
GGTGACTATTGAGCACGTGAGTATACGTGATTAAGCACACAAAGGCAGCTTGGAGTATGTCTGTTATTAA
TTTCACAGGTAGTTCTGGTCCATTGGTGAAAGTTTGCGGCTTGCAGAGCACAGAGGCCGCAGAATGTGCT
CTAGATTCCGATGCTGACTTGCTGGGTATTATATGTGTGCCCAATAGAAAGAGAACAATTGACCCGGTTA
TTGCAAGGAAAATTTCAAGTCTTGTAAAAGCATATAAAAATAGTTCAGGCACTCCGAAATACTTGGTTGG
CGTGTTTCGTAATCAACCTAAGGAGGATGTTTTGGCTCTGGTCAATGATTACGGCATTGATATCGTCCAA
CTGCATGGAGATGAGTCGTGGCAAGAATACCAAGAGTTCCTCGGTTTGCCAGTTATTAAAAGACTCGTAT
TTCCAAAAGACTGCAACATACTACTCAGTGCAGCTTCACAGAAACCTCATTCGTTTATTCCCTTGTTTGA
TTCAGAAGCAGGTGGGACAGGTGAACTTTTGGATTGGAACTCGATTTCTGACTGGGTTGGAAGGCAAGAG
AGCCCCGAAAGCTTACATTTTATGTTAGCTGGTGGACTGACGCCAGAAAATGTTGGTGATGCGCTTAGAT
TAAATGGCGTTATTGGTGTTGATGTAAGCGGAGGTGTGGAGACAAATGGTGTAAAAGACTCTAACAAAAT
AGCAAATTTCGTCAAAAATGCTAAGAAATAGGTTATTACTGAGTAGTATTTATTTAAGTATTGTTTGTGC
ACTTGCCGATCTATGCGGTGTGAAATACCGCACAGATGCGTAAGGAGAAAATACCGCATCAGGAAATTGT
AAGCGTTAATATTTTGTTAAAATTCGCGTTAAATTTTTGTTAAATCAGCTCATTTTTTAACCAATAGGCC
GAAATCGGCAAAATCCCTTATAAATCAAAAGAATAGACCGAGATAGGGT
[37 nt withheld, positions 7400-7436]
AAAGAACGTGGACTCCAACGTCAAAGG
[49 nt withheld, positions 7464-7512]
T
[91 nt withheld, positions 7514-7604]
G
[124 nt withheld, positions 7606-7729]
CCATTCGCCATTCAGGCTGCGCAACTGTTGGGAAGGGCGAT
Features (pLannotate 1.2.2; 23 found; start..end, strand, type, name):
     30..734     +  promoter       ADH1 promoter: S. cerevisiae ADH1; promoter for alcohol dehydrogenase 1
    762..1202    +  CDS            GAL4 DNA binding domain: DNA binding domain of the GAL4 transcriptional activator; Saccharomyces cerevisiae GAL4 (truncated)
   1213..1231    +  promoter       T7 promoter: promoter for bacteriophage T7 RNA polymerase
   1805..1852    +  terminator     T7 terminator: transcription terminator for bacteriophage T7 RNA polymerase
   1879..2066    +  terminator     ADH1 terminator: S. cerevisiae ADH1; transcription terminator for the S. cerevisiae alcohol dehydrogenase 1 (ADH1) gene
   2114..2130    -  protein_bind   lac operator: The lac repressor binds to the lac operator to inhibit transcription in E. coli. This inhibition can be relieved by adding lactose or isopropyl-β-D-thiogalactopyranoside (IPTG). lac repressor encoded by lacI
   2138..2168    -  promoter       lac promoter: promoter for the E. coli lac operon
   2183..2204    -  protein_bind   CAP binding site: CAP binding activates transcription in the presence of cAMP. E. coli catabolite activator protein
   2217..2309    -  CDS            lacI (fragment): lac repressor; lacI; The lac repressor binds to the lac operator to inhibit transcription in E. coli. This inhibition can be relieved by adding lactose or isopropyl-β-D-thiogalactopyranoside (IPTG).
   2492..3080    -  rep_origin     ori: high-copy-number ColE1/pMB1/pBR322/pUC origin of replication
   3302..3318    +  polyA_signal   bGH poly(A) signal (fragment): bovine growth hormone polyadenylation signal
   3409..3456    -  polyA_signal   HSV TK poly(A) signal: herpes simplex virus thymidine kinase polyadenylation signal (Cole and Stacy, 1985)
   3515..3667    -  CDS            ble (fragment): BLE_KLEPN - Experimental evidence at protein level: Swiss-Prot protein existence level 1. Binding protein with a strong affinity to the bleomycin family of antibiotics. Binds to CL990; an antimitotic-antibiotic compound. From Klebsiella pneumoniae.
   3688..4482    -  CDS            NeoR/KanR: aminoglycoside phosphotransferase from Tn5; aph(3')-II (or nptII); confers resistance to neomycin, kanamycin, and G418 (Geneticin®)
   4483..4587    -  promoter       AmpR promoter: bla
   4614..5956    -  rep_origin     2μ ori: yeast 2μ plasmid origin of replication
   6024..6059    +  CDS            rop (fragment): Rop protein, which maintains plasmids at low copy number; rop
   6161..6210    +  misc_feature   bom (fragment): basis of mobility region from pBR322
   6349..6496    +  promoter       TRP1 promoter: S. cerevisiae TRP1
   6497..7171    +  CDS            TRP1: phosphoribosylanthranilate isomerase, required for tryptophan biosynthesis; S. cerevisiae TRP1; yeast auxotrophic marker
   7222..7273    +  misc_feature   bom (fragment): basis of mobility region from pBR322
   7301..7729    -  rep_origin     f1 ori (sequence partly withheld): f1 bacteriophage origin of replication; arrow indicates direction of (+) strand synthesis
   7733..29      -  CDS            lacZα (fragment) (across the origin): LacZα fragment of β-galactosidase; lacZ fragment
