[The description below was written by a language model from this plasmid's Addgene catalogue record and pLannotate feature annotations shown in this document.]
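Description:
pGBKT7_AvrSr62-1 is a yeast two-hybrid "bait" plasmid built on the commercial pGBKT7 backbone, carrying a 471 bp insert encoding AvrSr62-1 from the stem rust fungus Puccinia graminis. The insert was placed between the EcoRI and BamHI sites, both of which are retained. It is a shuttle vector. In E. coli it replicates from a high-copy ColE1/pUC-type origin and is selected with kanamycin through a Tn5 aminoglycoside phosphotransferase (NeoR/KanR) gene driven by the AmpR promoter. In Saccharomyces cerevisiae it is maintained episomally by the 2μ origin and selected through the TRP1 auxotrophic marker with its own promoter. An f1 origin is also present, along with several small backbone remnants (lac promoter/operator, lacZα, lacI, rop, bom and ble fragments) that have no evident role in the design.

Expression in yeast is driven by the ADH1 promoter and ended by the ADH1 terminator. The transcript encodes the GAL4 DNA-binding domain followed, according to the catalogue entry, by a Myc epitope tag and then AvrSr62-1, so the effector is produced as an N-terminally tagged GAL4 BD fusion. The Myc tag and the insert itself are not annotated in the feature table, but the unannotated stretch between the T7 promoter and T7 terminator is where they would lie. That T7 promoter sits downstream of the GAL4 BD coding region, an arrangement that generally allows in vitro transcription of the tagged insert without the BD.

The stated purpose is simply expression of AvrSr62-1 in yeast. The fusion format suits testing interactions with partners fused to a GAL4 activation domain, and the associated study concerns a wheat tandem kinase that activates an NLR to trigger immunity.
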