Addgene plasmid #233531: pGBKT7_AvrSr62-1
Purpose: Expresses AvrSr62-1 in yeast
Depositing lab: Brande Wulff. Depositing organization: King Abdullah University of Science and Technology (KAUST). Publication: A wheat tandem kinase activates an NLR to trigger immunity. Chen R, Chen J, Powell OR, Outram MA, Arndell T, Gajendiran K, Wang YL, Lubega J, Xu Y, Ayliffe MA, Blundell C, Figueroa M, Sperschneider J, Vanhercke T, Kanyuka K, Tang D, Zhong G, Gardener C, Yu G, Gourdoupis S, Jaremko L, Matny O, Steffenson BJ, Boshoff WHP, Meyer WB, Arold ST, Dodds PN, Wulff BBH. Science. 2025 Mar 28;387(6741):1402-1408. doi: 10.1126/science.adp5034. Epub 2025 Mar 27. PubMed 40146821.
Backbone
  Vector backbone: pGBKT7
  Backbone manufacturer: Clontech, PT3248-5
  Backbone size w/o insert (bp): 7299
  Vector type: Yeast Expression
  Selectable markers: TRP1
Growth in bacteria
  Bacterial resistance: Kanamycin, 50 μg/mL
  Growth temperature: 37°C
  Growth strain: DH5alpha
  Copy number: Unknown
Gene/Insert
  Gene/Insert name: AvrSr62-1
  Species: Puccinia graminis
  Insert size (bp): 471
  Promoter: ADH1
  Tag / fusion protein: GAL4 BD, Myc tag (N terminal on backbone)
  Cloning method: Restriction Enzyme; 5′ cloning site EcoRI (not destroyed); 3′ cloning site BamHI (not destroyed)
  Sequencing primers: 5′ GAL4 transcriptional activation domain forward; 3′ GAL4 transcriptional activation domain reverse
Terms and licenses: Academic/Nonprofit Terms; Industry Terms: Not Available to Industry
Depositor comments: Please visit https://doi.org/10.1101/2024.08.30.610287 for bioRxiv preprint.
How to cite: pGBKT7_AvrSr62-1 was a gift from Brande Wulff (Addgene plasmid # 233531 ; http://n2t.net/addgene:233531 ; RRID:Addgene_233531)
